>Addgene plasmid #156804 | pD649-HAsp-TNFRSF8-Fc(DAPA)-AviTag-6xHis | addgene full sequence | sequence record 426818 | Addgene NGS Result
TTTCAATATTATTGAAGCATTTATCAGGGTTATTGTCTCATGAGCGGATACATATTTGAATGTATTTAGA
AAAATAAACAAATAGGGGTCAGTGTTACAACCAATTAACCAATTCTGAACATTATCGCGAGCCCATTTAT
ACCTGAATATGGCTCATAACACCCCTTGCTCATGACCAAAATCCCTTAACGTGAGTTACGCGCGCGTCGT
TCCACTGAGCGTCAGACCCCGTAGAAAAGATCAAAGGATCTTCTTGAGATCCTTTTTTTCTGCGCGTAAT
CTGCTGCTTGCAAACAAAAAAACCACCGCTACCAGCGGTGGTTTGTTTGCCGGATCAAGAGCTACCAACT
CTTTTTCCGAAGGTAACTGGCTTCAGCAGAGCGCAGATACCAAATACTGTTCTTCTAGTGTAGCCGTAGT
TAGCCCACCACTTCAAGAACTCTGTAGCACCGCCTACATACCTCGCTCTGCTAATCCTGTTACCAGTGGC
TGCTGCCAGTGGCGATAAGTCGTGTCTTACCGGGTTGGACTCAAGACGATAGTTACCGGATAAGGCGCAG
CGGTCGGGCTGAACGGGGGGTTCGTGCACACAGCCCAGCTTGGAGCGAACGACCTACACCGAACTGAGAT
ACCTACAGCGTGAGCTATGAGAAAGCGCCACGCTTCCCGAAGGGAGAAAGGCGGACAGGTATCCGGTAAG
CGGCAGGGTCGGAACAGGAGAGCGCACGAGGGAGCTTCCAGGGGGAAACGCCTGGTATCTTTATAGTCCT
GTCGGGTTTCGCCACCTCTGACTTGAGCGTCGATTTTTGTGATGCTCGTCAGGGGGGCGGAGCCTATGGA
AAAACGCCAGCAACGCGGCCTTTTTACGGTTCCTGGCCTTTTGCTGGCCTTTTGCTCACATGTTCTTTCC
TGCGTTATCCCCTGATTCTGTGGATAACCGTATTACCGCCTTTGAGTGAGCTGATACCGCTCGCCGCAGC
CGAACGACCGAGCGCAGCGAGTCAGTGAGCGAGGAAGCGGAAGGCGAGAGTAGGGAACTGCCAGGCATCA
AACTAAGCAGAAGGCCCCTGACGGATGGCCTTTTTGCGTTTCTACAAACTCTTTCTGTGTTGTAAAACGA
CGGCCAGTCTTAAGCTCGGGCCCCCTGGGCGGTTCTGATAACGAGTAATCGTTAATCCGCAAATAACGTA
AAAACCCGCTTCGGCGGGTTTTTTTATGGGGGGAGTTTAGGGAAAGAGCATTTGTCAGAATATTTAAGGG
CGCCTGTCACTTTGCTTGATATATGAGAATTATTTAACCTTATAAATGAGAAAAAAGCAACGCACTTTAA
ATAAGATACGTTGCTTTTTCGATTGATGAACACCTATAATTAAACTATTCATCTATTATTTATGATTTTT
TGTATATACAATATTTCTAGTTTGTTAAAGAGAATTAAGAAAATAAATCTCGAAAATAATAAAGGGAAAA
TCAGTTTTTGATATCAAAATTATACATGTCAACGATAATACAAAATATAATACAAACTATAAGATGTTAT
CAGTATTTATTATCATTTAGAATAAATTTTGTGTCGCCCTTAATTGTGAGCGGATAACAATTACGAGCTT
CATGCACAGTGGCGTTGACTCAATATTGGCCATTAGCCATATTATTCATTGGTTATATAGCATAAATCAA
TATTGGCTATTGGCCATTGCATACGTTGTATCTATATCATAATATGTACATTTATATTGGCTCATGTCCA
ATATGACCGCCATGTTGGCATTGATTATTGACTAGTTATTAATAGTAATCAATTACGGGGTCATTAGTTC
ATAGCCCATATATGGAGTTCCGCGTTACATAACTTACGGTAAATGGCCCGCCTGGCTGACCGCCCAACGA
CCCCCGCCCATTGACGTCAATAATGACGTATGTTCCCATAGTAACGCCAATAGGGACTTTCCATTGACGT
CAATGGGTGGAGTATTTACGGTAAACTGCCCACTTGGCAGTACATCAAGTGTATCATATGCCAAGTACGC
CCCCTATTGACGTCAATGACGGTAAATGGCCCGCCTGGCATTATGCCCAGTACATGACCTTATGGGACTT
TCCTACTTGGCAGTACATCTACGTATTAGTCATCGCTATTACCATGGTGATGCGGTTTTGGCAGTACATC
AATGGGCGTGGATAGCGGTTTGACTCACGGGGATTTCCAAGTCTCCACCCCATTGACGTCAATGGGAGTT
TGTTTTGGCACCAAAATCAACGGGACTTTCCAAAATGTCGTAACAACTCCGCCCCATTGACGCAAATGGG
CGGTAGGCGTGTACGGTGGGAGGTCTATATAAGCAGAGCTCGTTTAGTGAACCGTCAGATCGCCTGGAGA
CGCCATCCACGCTGTTTTGACCTCCATAGAAGACACCGGGACCGATCCAGCCTCCGCGGCCGGGAACGGT
GCATTGGAACGCGGATTCCCCGTGCCAAGAGTGACGTAAGTACCGCCTATAGAGTCTATAGGCCCACCCC
CTTGGCTTCGTTAGAACGCGGCTACAATTAATACATAACCTTATGTATCATACACATACGATTTAGGTGA
CACTATAGAATAACATCCACTTTGCCTTTCTCTCCACAGGTGTCCACTCCCAGGTCCAACTGCACCTCGG
TTCTATCGAAAACGCGCCTGCTAGCGCCACCATGAAGACCATCATTGCCCTGAGCTACATCTTCTGCCTG
GTGTTCGCTGCGGCCGCCTTTCCACAAGACAGACCCTTCGAGGATACCTGCCACGGCAACCCCAGCCACT
ACTACGATAAGGCCGTGCGGAGATGCTGCTACAGATGCCCCATGGGACTGTTCCCCACACAGCAGTGCCC
TCAGAGGCCTACCGATTGCAGAAAGCAGTGCGAGCCCGACTACTACCTGGACGAGGCCGATAGATGTACC
GCCTGCGTGACCTGCAGCAGAGATGACCTGGTGGAAAAGACCCCTTGCGCCTGGAACAGCAGCAGAGTGT
GCGAGTGTAGACCCGGCATGTTCTGTAGCACCAGCGCCGTGAATAGCTGCGCCAGATGCTTCTTCCACAG
CGTGTGTCCTGCCGGCATGATCGTGAAGTTTCCCGGCACAGCCCAGAAAAACACCGTGTGCGAACCTGCC
TCTCCTGGCGTTAGTCCTGCCTGTGCCTCTCCAGAGAACTGCAAAGAGCCTAGCAGCGGCACAATCCCTC
AGGCCAAGCCTACACCTGTGTCTCCAGCCACAAGCAGCGCCAGCACAATGCCTGTTAGAGGCGGAACCAG
ACTGGCCCAAGAAGCCGCCAGCAAGCTGACAAGAGCCCCTGATAGCCCTAGCTCCGTGGGCAGACCTAGC
TCTGATCCTGGCCTGTCTCCTACACAGCCCTGTCCTGAAGGCAGCGGCGACTGTAGGAAACAGTGCGAAC
CAGATTACTATCTCGATGAGGCCGGCAGATGCACAGCCTGTGTGTCTTGTAGCAGGGACGACCTGGTCGA
GAAAACTCCCTGTGCTTGGAACAGCTCCCGGACCTGCGAATGCAGACCTGGAATGATCTGTGCCACCTCC
GCCACCAACTCTTGTGCCAGATGCGTGCCCTATCCTATCTGTGCCGCCGAGACAGTGACCAAGCCTCAGG
ATATGGCCGAGAAGGACACCACCTTTGAGGCCCCTCCACTGGGCACACAGCCTGACTGTAATCCCACACC
TGAGAACGGCGAAGCCCCTGCCTCTACAAGCCCTACACAGAGCCTGCTGGTGGATAGCCAGGCCAGCAAG
ACCCTGCCTATTCCTACATCTGCCCCTGTGGCTCTGAGCAGCACAGGCAAAGGCGCGCCGGGCGGCGACA
AGACCCACACCTGCCCCCCCTGCCCAGCTCCAGAACTGCTGGGAGGGCCTTCCGTGTTCCTGTTCCCCCC
CAAGCCCAAGGACACCCTGATGATCAGCAGGACCCCCGAGGTGACCTGCGTGGTGGTGGCCGTGTCCCAC
GAGGACCCAGAGGTGAAGTTCAACTGGTACGTGGACGGCGTGGAGGTGCACAACGCCAAGACCAAGCCCA
GAGAGGAGCAGTACAACAGCACCTACAGGGTGGTGTCCGTGCTGACCGTGCTGCACCAGGACTGGCTGAA
CGGCAAAGAATACAAGTGCAAAGTCTCCAACAAGGCCCTGGCTGCCCCAATCGAAAAGACAATCAGCAAG
GCCAAGGGCCAGCCACGGGAGCCCCAGGTGTACACCCTGCCCCCCAGCCGGGAGGAGATGACCAAGAACC
AGGTGTCCCTGACCTGTCTGGTGAAGGGCTTCTACCCCAGCGATATCGCCGTGGAGTGGGAGAGCAACGG
CCAGCCCGAGAACAACTACAAGACCACCCCCCCAGTGCTGGACAGCGACGGCAGCTTCTTCCTGTACAGC
AAGCTGACCGTGGACAAGTCCAGGTGGCAGCAGGGCAACGTGTTCAGCTGCAGCGTGATGCACGAGGCCC
TGCACAACCACTACACCCAGAAGTCCCTGAGCCTGAGCCCCGGCGGCAGCGGTCTTAATGATATTTTCGA
GGCTCAGAAGATTGAGTGGCATGAACACCACCACCATCACCACTAAGGCCGGCCTGTAGTCACTGGCACA
ACGCGTTACCCGGTAAGCCAATCGGGTATACACGGTCGTCATACTGCAGACAGGGTTCTTCTACTTTGCA
AGATAGTCTTGAGTAGTAAAATAAATAGATAGAGAAAATCAGCCTCGACTGTGCCTTCTAGTTGCCAGCC
ATCTGTTGTTTGCCCCTCCCCCGTGCCTTCCTTGACCCTGGAAGGTGCCACTCCCACTGTCCTTTCCTAA
TAAAATGAGGAAATTGCATCACAACACTCAACCCTATCTCGGTCTATTCTTTTGATTTATAAGGGATTTT
GCCGATTTCGGCCTATTGGTTAAAAAATGAGCTGATTTAACAAAAATTTAACGCGAATTAATTCTGTGGA
ATGTGTGTCAGTTAGGGTGTGGAAAGTCCCCAGGCTCCCCAGCAGGCAGAAGTATGCAAAGCATGCATCT
CAATTAGTCAGCAACCAGGTGTGGAAAGTCCCCAGGCTCCCCAGCAGGCAGAAGTATGCAAAGCATGCAT
CTCAATTAGTCAGCAACCATAGTCCCGCCCCTAACTCCGCCCATCCCGCCCCTAACTCCGCCCAGTTCCG
CCCATTCTCCGCCCCATGGCTGACTAATTTTTTTTATTTATGCAGAGGCCGAGGCCGCCTCTGCCTCTGA
GCTATTCCAGAAGTAGTGAGGAGGCTTTTTTGGAGGCCTAGGCTTTTGCAAAAAGCTCCCGGGAGCTTGT
ATATCCATTTTCGGATCTGATCAGCACGTGTTGACAATTAATCATCGGCATAGTATATCGGCATAGTATA
ATACGACAAGGTGAGGAACTAAACCATGACCGAGTACAAGCCCACGGTGCGCCTCGCCACCCGCGACGAC
GTCCCCAGGGCCGTACGCACCCTCGCCGCCGCGTTCGCCGACTACCCCGCCACGCGCCACACCGTCGATC
CGGACCGCCACATCGAGCGGGTCACCGAGCTGCAAGAACTCTTCCTCACGCGCGTCGGGCTCGACATCGG
CAAGGTGTGGGTCGCGGACGACGGCGCCGCGGTGGCGGTCTGGACCACGCCGGAGAGCGTCGAAGCGGGG
GCGGTGTTCGCCGAGATCGGCCCGCGCATGGCCGAGTTGAGCGGTTCCCGGCTGGCCGCGCAGCAACAGA
TGGAAGGCCTCCTGGCGCCGCACCGGCCCAAGGAGCCCGCGTGGTTCCTGGCCACCGTCGGCGTCTCGCC
CGACCACCAGGGCAAGGGTCTGGGCAGCGCCGTCGTGCTCCCCGGAGTGGAGGCGGCCGAGCGCGCCGGG
GTGCCCGCCTTCCTGGAGACATCCGCGCCCCGCAACCTCCCCTTCTACGAGCGGCTCGGCTTCACCGTCA
CCGCCGACGTCGAGGTGCCCGAAGGACCGCGCACCTGGTGCATGACCCGCAAGCCCGGTGCCTGACACGT
GCTACGAGATTTCGATTCCACCGCCGCCTTCTATGAAAGGTTGGGCTTCGGAATCGTTTTCCGGGACGCC
GGCTGGATGATCCTCCAGCGCGGGGATCTCATGCTGGAGTTCTTCGCCCACCCCAACTTGTTTATTGCAG
CTTATAATGGTTACAAATAAAGCAATAGCATCACAAATTTCACAAATAAAGCATTTTTTTCACTGCATTC
TAGTTGTGGTTTGTCCAAACTCATCAATGTATCTTATCATGTCTGTATACCGTCGACCTCTAGCTAGAGC
TTGGCGTAATCATGGTCATTACCAATGCTTAATCAGTGAGGCACCTATCTCAGCGATCTGTCTATTTCGT
TCATCCATAGTTGCCTGACTCCCCGTCGTGTAGATAACTACGATACGGGAGGGCTTACCATCTGGCCCCA
GCGCTGCGATGATACCGCGAGAACCACGCTCACCGGCTCCGGATTTATCAGCAATAAACCAGCCAGCCGG
AAGGGCCGAGCGCAGAAGTGGTCCTGCAACTTTATCCGCCTCCATCCAGTCTATTAATTGTTGCCGGGAA
GCTAGAGTAAGTAGTTCGCCAGTTAATAGTTTGCGCAACGTTGTTGCCATCGCTACAGGCATCGTGGTGT
CACGCTCGTCGTTTGGTATGGCTTCATTCAGCTCCGGTTCCCAACGATCAAGGCGAGTTACATGATCCCC
CATGTTGTGCAAAAAAGCGGTTAGCTCCTTCGGTCCTCCGATCGTTGTCAGAAGTAAGTTGGCCGCAGTG
TTATCACTCATGGTTATGGCAGCACTGCATAATTCTCTTACTGTCATGCCATCCGTAAGATGCTTTTCTG
TGACTGGTGAGTACTCAACCAAGTCATTCTGAGAATAGTGTATGCGGCGACCGAGTTGCTCTTGCCCGGC
GTCAATACGGGATAATACCGCGCCACATAGCAGAACTTTAAAAGTGCTCATCATTGGAAAACGTTCTTCG
GGGCGAAAACTCTCAAGGATCTTACCGCTGTTGAGATCCAGTTCGATGTAACCCACTCGTGCACCCAACT
GATCTTCAGCATCTTTTACTTTCACCAGCGTTTCTGGGTGAGCAAAAACAGGAAGGCAAAATGCCGCAAA
AAAGGGAATAAGGGCGACACGGAAATGTTGAATACTCATATTCTTCCTT
Features (pLannotate 1.2.2; 21 found; start..end, strand, type, name):
    119..143     -  CDS            KanR (fragment): aminoglycoside phosphotransferase; aph(3')-Ia; confers resistance to kanamycin
    254..842     +  rep_origin     ori: high-copy-number ColE1/pMB1/pBR322/pUC origin of replication
   1067..1084    +  terminator     rrnB T2 terminator (fragment): transcription terminator T2 from the E. coli rrnB gene
   1109..1128    -  CDS            lacZα (fragment): LacZα fragment of β-galactosidase; lacZ fragment
   1584..1600    +  protein_bind   lac operator: The lac repressor binds to the lac operator to inhibit transcription in E. coli. This inhibition can be relieved by adding lactose or isopropyl-β-D-thiogalactopyranoside (IPTG). lac repressor encoded by lacI
   1843..2146    +  enhancer       CMV enhancer: human cytomegalovirus immediate early enhancer
   2147..2350    +  promoter       CMV promoter: human cytomegalovirus (CMV) immediate early promoter
   2486..2529    +  intron         CMV intron (fragment): modified intron A from human cytomegalovirus
   2581..2599    +  promoter       SP6 promoter: promoter for bacteriophage SP6 RNA polymerase
   2603..2640    +  CDS            IgH signal sequence (fragment): signal sequence from the mouse immunoglobulin heavy chain variable region
   2728..3831    +  CDS            TNFRSF8 (fragment): TNR8_HUMAN - Also known as CD30 From Homo sapiens (Human).
   3847..4524    +  CDS            IGHG1 (fragment): IGHG1_HUMAN - Experimental evidence at protein level: Swiss-Prot protein existence level 1. Constant region of immunoglobulin heavy chains. Immunoglobulins, also known as antibodies, are membrane-bound or secreted glycoproteins produced by B lymphocytes. In the recognition phase of humoral immunity, the membrane-bound immunoglobulins serve as receptors which, upon binding of a specific antigen, trigger the clonal expansion and differentiation of B lymphocytes into immunoglobulins- secreting plasma cells. Secreted immunoglobulins mediate the effector phase of humoral immunity, which results in
   4739..4850    +  polyA_signal   bGH poly(A) signal: bovine growth hormone polyadenylation signal
   4851..4959    +  rep_origin     f1 ori (fragment): f1 bacteriophage origin of replication; arrow indicates direction of (+) strand synthesis
   4973..5302    +  promoter       SV40 promoter: SV40 enhancer and early promoter
   5350..5397    +  promoter       EM7 promoter: synthetic bacterial promoter&nbsp
   5416..6015    +  CDS            PuroR (fragment): puromycin N-acetyltransferase; pac from Streptomyces; confers resistance to puromycin
   6025..6150    +  CDS            ble (fragment): BLE_KLEPN - Experimental evidence at protein level: Swiss-Prot protein existence level 1. Binding protein with a strong affinity to the bleomycin family of antibiotics. Binds to CL990; an antimitotic-antibiotic compound. From Klebsiella pneumoniae.
   6145..6266    +  polyA_signal   SV40 poly(A) signal: SV40 polyadenylation signal
   6319..7179    -  CDS            AmpR: β-lactamase; bla; confers resistance to ampicillin, carbenicillin, and related antibiotics
   7182..89      -  promoter       AmpR promoter (fragment) (across the origin): bla
