[The description below was written by a language model from this plasmid's Addgene catalogue record and pLannotate feature annotations shown in this document.]
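Description:
pD649-HAsp-TNFRSF8-Fc(DAPA)-AviTag-6xHis is a mammalian expression plasmid built on the pD649 backbone for producing a secreted, soluble form of the human TNFRSF8 (CD30) extracellular domain. It is propagated in E. coli as a high-copy plasmid through a ColE1/pUC-type origin and selected with ampicillin via a complete β-lactamase gene. The sequenced record is about 7.2 kb, consistent with the stated backbone plus a roughly 1.1 kb insert.

Expression is driven by the human CMV immediate-early enhancer and promoter, followed by a CMV intron A fragment and an SP6 phage promoter that can support in vitro transcription and serves as a sequencing primer site. The open reading frame begins with a secretion signal; the name indicates an HA signal peptide, although the automated annotation labels a short stretch here as an immunoglobulin heavy-chain signal fragment. The TNFRSF8 ectodomain, cloned between preserved NotI and AscI sites, is fused at its C terminus to a human IgG1 Fc carrying the D265A and P329A (DAPA) substitutions, which are generally used to reduce Fc effector interactions. After the Fc come an AviTag for site-specific enzymatic biotinylation and a 6xHis tag for metal-affinity purification; these small tags are not called in the feature table. A bGH polyadenylation signal terminates the transcript.

Downstream, an SV40 promoter/EM7 cassette with a puromycin resistance gene and SV40 poly(A) signal offers potential selection in mammalian cells. Other annotated KanR, lacZα, ble and f1 ori pieces are only short fragments. The depositor notes that some plasmids in this collection may carry a transposase insertion upstream of the CMV promoter. The plasmid belongs to a set made for screening human cell-surface protein interactions.
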