Addgene plasmid #156804: pD649-HAsp-TNFRSF8-Fc(DAPA)-AviTag-6xHis
Purpose: Mammalian expression of cell-surface protein extracellular domain fused to Fc(DAPA)-Avi-6xHis. Protein is secreted from cells.
Depositing lab: Chris Garcia. Depositing organization: Stanford University. Publication: A Human IgSF Cell-Surface Interactome Reveals a Complex Network of Protein-Protein Interactions. Wojtowicz WM, Vielmetter J, Fernandes RA, Siepe DH, Eastman CL, Chisholm GB, Cox S, Klock H, Anderson PW, Rue SM, Miller JJ, Glaser SM, Bragstad ML, Vance J, Lam AW, Lesley SA, Zinn K, Garcia KC. Cell. 2020 Aug 20;182(4):1027-1043.e17. doi: 10.1016/j.cell.2020.07.025. PubMed 32822567.
Backbone
  Vector backbone: pD649
  Backbone size w/o insert (bp): 6106
  Vector type: Mammalian Expression
Growth in bacteria
  Bacterial resistance: Ampicillin, 100 μg/mL
  Growth temperature: 37°C
  Growth strain: DH5alpha
  Copy number: High Copy
Gene/Insert
  Gene/Insert name: TNFRSF8 (alt name: TNR8)
  Species: H. sapiens (human)
  Insert size (bp): 1083
  Mutation: Fc region of human IgG contains D265A and P329A mutations (DAPA)
  Entrez Gene: TNFRSF8 (a.k.a. CD30, D1S166E, Ki-1)
  Promoter: CMV/SP6
  Tag / fusion protein: Fc(DAPA)-AviTag-6xHis (C terminal on backbone)
  Cloning method: Restriction Enzyme; 5′ cloning site GCGGCCGC (not destroyed); 3′ cloning site GGCGCGCC (not destroyed)
  Sequencing primers: 5′ ATTTAGGTGACACTATAG; 3′ CACGTACCAGTTGAACTTCACC
Resource information
  A portion of this plasmid was derived from a plasmid made by: synthesis by ThermoFisher
Terms and licenses: Academic/Nonprofit Terms; Industry Terms: Not Available to Industry
Depositor comments: Some plasmids in this collection may have an IS4-like element ISVsa5 family transposase upstream of the CMV promoter.
How to cite: pD649-HAsp-TNFRSF8-Fc(DAPA)-AviTag-6xHis was a gift from Chris Garcia (Addgene plasmid # 156804 ; http://n2t.net/addgene:156804 ; RRID:Addgene_156804)
