>Addgene plasmid #156804 | pD649-HAsp-TNFRSF8-Fc(DAPA)-AviTag-6xHis | depositor partial sequence | sequence record 302718 | insert (extracellular domain)
TTTCCACAAGACAGACCCTTCGAGGATACCTGCCACGGCAACCCCAGCCACTACTACGATAAGGCCGTGC
GGAGATGCTGCTACAGATGCCCCATGGGACTGTTCCCCACACAGCAGTGCCCTCAGAGGCCTACCGATTG
CAGAAAGCAGTGCGAGCCCGACTACTACCTGGACGAGGCCGATAGATGTACCGCCTGCGTGACCTGCAGC
AGAGATGACCTGGTGGAAAAGACCCCTTGCGCCTGGAACAGCAGCAGAGTGTGCGAGTGTAGACCCGGCA
TGTTCTGTAGCACCAGCGCCGTGAATAGCTGCGCCAGATGCTTCTTCCACAGCGTGTGTCCTGCCGGCAT
GATCGTGAAGTTTCCCGGCACAGCCCAGAAAAACACCGTGTGCGAACCTGCCTCTCCTGGCGTTAGTCCT
GCCTGTGCCTCTCCAGAGAACTGCAAAGAGCCTAGCAGCGGCACAATCCCTCAGGCCAAGCCTACACCTG
TGTCTCCAGCCACAAGCAGCGCCAGCACAATGCCTGTTAGAGGCGGAACCAGACTGGCCCAAGAAGCCGC
CAGCAAGCTGACAAGAGCCCCTGATAGCCCTAGCTCCGTGGGCAGACCTAGCTCTGATCCTGGCCTGTCT
CCTACACAGCCCTGTCCTGAAGGCAGCGGCGACTGTAGGAAACAGTGCGAACCAGATTACTATCTCGATG
AGGCCGGCAGATGCACAGCCTGTGTGTCTTGTAGCAGGGACGACCTGGTCGAGAAAACTCCCTGTGCTTG
GAACAGCTCCCGGACCTGCGAATGCAGACCTGGAATGATCTGTGCCACCTCCGCCACCAACTCTTGTGCC
AGATGCGTGCCCTATCCTATCTGTGCCGCCGAGACAGTGACCAAGCCTCAGGATATGGCCGAGAAGGACA
CCACCTTTGAGGCCCCTCCACTGGGCACACAGCCTGACTGTAATCCCACACCTGAGAACGGCGAAGCCCC
TGCCTCTACAAGCCCTACACAGAGCCTGCTGGTGGATAGCCAGGCCAGCAAGACCCTGCCTATTCCTACA
TCTGCCCCTGTGGCTCTGAGCAGCACAGGCAAA
